Addgene plasmid #61479: pEn-C1.1
Purpose: Encodes CRISPR sgRNA for Gateway or conventional cloning of 1-3 sgRNAs into pDe-CAS9 or pCAS9-TPC
Depositing lab: Holger Puchta. Depositing organization: Karlsruhe Institute of Technology. Publication: The CRISPR/Cas system can be used as nuclease for in planta gene targeting and as paired nickases for directed mutagenesis in Arabidopsis resulting in heritable progeny. Schiml S, Fauser F, Puchta H. Plant J. 2014 Oct 18. doi: 10.1111/tpj.12704. PubMed 25327456.
Backbone
  Vector backbone: pGEM-T-easy
  Backbone manufacturer: Promega Corp.
  Backbone size w/o insert (bp): 3000
  Total vector size (bp): 3700
  Vector type: Plant Expression, CRISPR
Growth in bacteria
  Bacterial resistance: Ampicillin, 100 μg/mL
  Growth temperature: 37°C
  Growth strain: DH5alpha
  Copy number: High Copy
Gene/Insert
  Gene/Insert name: AtU6-26:sgRNA
  Species: A. thaliana (mustard weed), Synthetic
  Promoter: U6-26
  Cloning method: TOPO Cloning
  Sequencing primers: 5′ M13 fw; 3′ M13 rev
Terms and licenses: Academic/Nonprofit Terms; Industry Terms: Not Available to Industry
Depositor comments: Based on pEn-Chimera; MluI and Bsu36I RS added to each side of the U6-26:sgRNA sequence for cloning of up to 3 sgRNAs into Cas9 expression vector.
How to cite: pEn-C1.1 was a gift from Holger Puchta (Addgene plasmid # 61479 ; http://n2t.net/addgene:61479 ; RRID:Addgene_61479)
