[The description below was written by a language model from this plasmid's Addgene catalogue record and pLannotate feature annotations shown in this document.]
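Description:
pEn-C1.1 is a small, high-copy Gateway entry plasmid for plant CRISPR/Cas9 work, built on the pGEM-T Easy cloning backbone and totalling about 3.7 kb. It is propagated in E. coli through a ColE1/pUC-type origin and selected with ampicillin via the β-lactamase gene. The backbone also contributes an f1 phage origin, flanking T7 and SP6 promoters, and remnants of the lac promoter/operator and lacZα region. The short hornet-peptide, lacI and bom hits in the automated annotation are most likely incidental matches or backbone remnants rather than functional parts.

The payload is a single-guide RNA expression cassette in which the Arabidopsis thaliana U6-26 snRNA promoter, an RNA polymerase III promoter suited to short, uncapped transcripts, drives a chimeric sgRNA carrying the Streptococcus pyogenes Cas9 guide scaffold. The annotation software recognises only a short fragment of the promoter upstream of the scaffold. The cassette lies between attL1 and attL2 sites, so an LR recombination can move it into a compatible destination vector; the record names pDe-CAS9 as the Cas9 expression plasmid and pCAS9-TPC as another recipient.

According to the depositor, the plasmid derives from pEn-Chimera and differs by having MluI and Bsu36I restriction sites on each side of the U6-26:sgRNA unit. These allow conventional restriction-ligation transfer in addition to Gateway cloning, so that up to three sgRNA cassettes can be combined in one Cas9 vector. Such multiplexing suits applications like the paired-nickase mutagenesis and in planta gene targeting in Arabidopsis described in the associated publication. The plasmid carries no Cas9 gene or plant selection marker of its own.
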