Features (pLannotate 1.2.2; 18 found; start..end, strand, type, name):
     62..161     +  protein_bind   attL1: mutant version of attL; recombination site for the Gateway® LR reaction LR Clonase™
    490..506     +  promoter       AtU6 promoter (fragment): consensus promoter from the three Arabidopsis U6 snRNA genes (Waibel and Filipowicz, 1990; Nekrasov et al., 2013)
    581..656     +  misc_RNA       gRNA scaffold: guide RNA scaffold for the Streptococcus pyogenes CRISPR/Cas9 system
    668..689     -  protein_bind   attB2 (fragment): mutant version of attB; recombination site for the Gateway® BP reaction BP Clonase™
    711..810     -  protein_bind   attL2: mutant version of attL; recombination site for the Gateway® LR reaction LR Clonase™
    817..879     -  CDS            VESPI_VESMG (fragment): Experimental evidence at protein level: Swiss-Prot protein existence level 1. Shows contractile activity on isolated ileum smooth muscle. From Vespa magnifica (Hornet).
    891..909     -  promoter       SP6 promoter: promoter for bacteriophage SP6 RNA polymerase
    951..967     -  protein_bind   lac operator: The lac repressor binds to the lac operator to inhibit transcription in E. coli. This inhibition can be relieved by adding lactose or isopropyl-β-D-thiogalactopyranoside (IPTG). lac repressor encoded by lacI
    975..1005    -  promoter       lac promoter: promoter for the E. coli lac operon
   1020..1041    -  protein_bind   CAP binding site: CAP binding activates transcription in the presence of cAMP. E. coli catabolite activator protein
   1054..1146    -  CDS            lacI (fragment): lac repressor; lacI; The lac repressor binds to the lac operator to inhibit transcription in E. coli. This inhibition can be relieved by adding lactose or isopropyl-β-D-thiogalactopyranoside (IPTG).
   1329..1917    -  rep_origin     ori: high-copy-number ColE1/pMB1/pBR322/pUC origin of replication
   2088..2948    -  CDS            AmpR: β-lactamase; bla; confers resistance to ampicillin, carbenicillin, and related antibiotics
   2949..3053    -  promoter       AmpR promoter: bla
   3080..3130    +  misc_feature   bom (fragment): basis of mobility region from pBR322
   3158..3586    -  rep_origin     f1 ori (sequence partly withheld): f1 bacteriophage origin of replication; arrow indicates direction of (+) strand synthesis
   3590..3747    -  CDS            lacZα (fragment): LacZα fragment of β-galactosidase; lacZ fragment
   3750..2       +  promoter       T7 promoter (across the origin): promoter for bacteriophage T7 RNA polymerase
>Addgene plasmid #61479 | pEn-C1.1 | depositor full sequence | sequence record 100126 | pEn-C1.1 sequence 3766 bps
GGGCGAATTGGGCCCGACGTCGCATGCTCCCGGCCGCCATGGCGGCCGCGGGAATTCGATTCAAATAATG
ATTTTATTTTGACTGATAGTGACCTGTTCGTTGCAACAAATTGATGAGCAATGCTTTTTTATAATGCCAA
CTTTGTACAAAAAAGCAGGCTACGCGTCCTGAGGCTTTTTTTCTTCTTCTTCGTTCATACAGTTTTTTTT
TGTTTATCAGCTTACATTTTCTTGAACCGTAGCTTTCGTTTTCTTCTTTTTAACTTTCCATTCGGAGTTT
TTGTATCTTGTTTCATAGTTTGTCCCAGGATTAGAATGATTAGGCATCGAACCTTCAAGAATTTGATTGA
ATAAAACATCTTCATTCTTAAGATATGAAGATAATCTTCAAAAGGCCCCTGGGAATCTGAAAGAAGAGAA
GCAGGCCCATTTATATGGGAAAGAACAATAGTATTTCTTATATAGGCCCATTTAAGTTGAAAACAATCTT
CAAAAGTCCCACATCGCTTAGATAAGAAAACGAAGCTGAGTTTATATACAGCTAGAGTCGAAGTAGTGAT
TGGGGTCTTCGAGAAGACCTGTTTTAGAGCTAGAAATAGCAAGTTAAAATAAGGCTAGTCCGTTATCAAC
TTGAAAAAGTGGCACCGAGTCGGTGCTTTTTTTCTAGACCCAGCTTTCTTGTACAAAGTTGGCATTAACG
CGTCCTGAGGACCCAGCTTTCTTGTACAAAGTTGGCATTATAAAAAATAATTGCTCATCAATTTGTTGCA
ACGAACAGGTCACTATCAGTCAAAATAAAATCATTATTTGAATCACTAGTGAATTCGCGGCCGCCTGCAG
GTCGACCATATGGGAGAGCTCCCAACGCGTTGGATGCATAGCTTGAGTATTCTATAGTGTCACCTAAATA
GCTTGGCGTAATCATGGTCATAGCTGTTTCCTGTGTGAAATTGTTATCCGCTCACAATTCCACACAACAT
ACGAGCCGGAAGCATAAAGTGTAAAGCCTGGGGTGCCTAATGAGTGAGCTAACTCACATTAATTGCGTTG
CGCTCACTGCCCGCTTTCCAGTCGGGAAACCTGTCGTGCCAGCTGCATTAATGAATCGGCCAACGCGCGG
GGAGAGGCGGTTTGCGTATTGGGCGCTCTTCCGCTTCCTCGCTCACTGACTCGCTGCGCTCGGTCGTTCG
GCTGCGGCGAGCGGTATCAGCTCACTCAAAGGCGGTAATACGGTTATCCACAGAATCAGGGGATAACGCA
GGAAAGAACATGTGAGCAAAAGGCCAGCAAAAGGCCAGGAACCGTAAAAAGGCCGCGTTGCTGGCGTTTT
TCCATAGGCTCCGCCCCCCTGACGAGCATCACAAAAATCGACGCTCAAGTCAGAGGTGGCGAAACCCGAC
AGGACTATAAAGATACCAGGCGTTTCCCCCTGGAAGCTCCCTCGTGCGCTCTCCTGTTCCGACCCTGCCG
CTTACCGGATACCTGTCCGCCTTTCTCCCTTCGGGAAGCGTGGCGCTTTCTCATAGCTCACGCTGTAGGT
ATCTCAGTTCGGTGTAGGTCGTTCGCTCCAAGCTGGGCTGTGTGCACGAACCCCCCGTTCAGCCCGACCG
CTGCGCCTTATCCGGTAACTATCGTCTTGAGTCCAACCCGGTAAGACACGACTTATCGCCACTGGCAGCA
GCCACTGGTAACAGGATTAGCAGAGCGAGGTATGTAGGCGGTGCTACAGAGTTCTTGAAGTGGTGGCCTA
ACTACGGCTACACTAGAAGAACAGTATTTGGTATCTGCGCTCTGCTGAAGCCAGTTACCTTCGGAAAAAG
AGTTGGTAGCTCTTGATCCGGCAAACAAACCACCGCTGGTAGCGGTGGTTTTTTTGTTTGCAAGCAGCAG
ATTACGCGCAGAAAAAAAGGATCTCAAGAAGATCCTTTGATCTTTTCTACGGGGTCTGACGCTCAGTGGA
ACGAAAACTCACGTTAAGGGATTTTGGTCATGAGATTATCAAAAAGGATCTTCACCTAGATCCTTTTAAA
TTAAAAATGAAGTTTTAAATCAATCTAAAGTATATATGAGTAAACTTGGTCTGACAGTTACCAATGCTTA
ATCAGTGAGGCACCTATCTCAGCGATCTGTCTATTTCGTTCATCCATAGTTGCCTGACTCCCCGTCGTGT
AGATAACTACGATACGGGAGGGCTTACCATCTGGCCCCAGTGCTGCAATGATACCGCGAGACCCACGCTC
ACCGGCTCCAGATTTATCAGCAATAAACCAGCCAGCCGGAAGGGCCGAGCGCAGAAGTGGTCCTGCAACT
TTATCCGCCTCCATCCAGTCTATTAATTGTTGCCGGGAAGCTAGAGTAAGTAGTTCGCCAGTTAATAGTT
TGCGCAACGTTGTTGCCATTGCTACAGGCATCGTGGTGTCACGCTCGTCGTTTGGTATGGCTTCATTCAG
CTCCGGTTCCCAACGATCAAGGCGAGTTACATGATCCCCCATGTTGTGCAAAAAAGCGGTTAGCTCCTTC
GGTCCTCCGATCGTTGTCAGAAGTAAGTTGGCCGCAGTGTTATCACTCATGGTTATGGCAGCACTGCATA
ATTCTCTTACTGTCATGCCATCCGTAAGATGCTTTTCTGTGACTGGTGAGTACTCAACCAAGTCATTCTG
AGAATAGTGTATGCGGCGACCGAGTTGCTCTTGCCCGGCGTCAATACGGGATAATACCGCGCCACATAGC
AGAACTTTAAAAGTGCTCATCATTGGAAAACGTTCTTCGGGGCGAAAACTCTCAAGGATCTTACCGCTGT
TGAGATCCAGTTCGATGTAACCCACTCGTGCACCCAACTGATCTTCAGCATCTTTTACTTTCACCAGCGT
TTCTGGGTGAGCAAAAACAGGAAGGCAAAATGCCGCAAAAAAGGGAATAAGGGCGACACGGAAATGTTGA
ATACTCATACTCTTCCTTTTTCAATATTATTGAAGCATTTATCAGGGTTATTGTCTCATGAGCGGATACA
TATTTGAATGTATTTAGAAAAATAAACAAATAGGGGTTCCGCGCACATTTCCCCGAAAAGTGCCACCTGA
TGCGGTGTGAAATACCGCACAGATGCGTAAGGAGAAAATACCGCATCAGGAAATTGTAAGCGTTAATATT
TTGTTAAAATTCGCGTTAAATTTTTGTTAAATCAGCTCATTTTTTAACCAATAGGCCGAAATCGGCAAAA
TCCCTTATAAATCAAAAGAATAGACCGAGATAGGGT
[37 nt withheld, positions 3257-3293]
AAAGAACGTGGACTCCAACGTCAAAGG
[49 nt withheld, positions 3321-3369]
T
[91 nt withheld, positions 3371-3461]
G
[124 nt withheld, positions 3463-3586]
CCATTCGCCATTCAGGCTGCGCAACTGTTGGGAAGGGCGATCGGTGCGGGCCTCTTCGCTATTACGCCAG
CTGGCGAAAGGGGGATGTGCTGCAAGGCGATTAAGTTGGGTAACGCCAGGGTTTTCCCAGTCACGACGTT
GTAAAACGACGGCCAGTGAATTGTAATACGACTCACTATA
