>Addgene plasmid #61479 | pEn-C1.1 | addgene partial sequence | sequence record 107555 | M13pUC-Fwd 5'-CCCAGTCACGACGTTGTAAAACG-3'
GGCGAATTGGGCCCGACGTCGCATGCTCCCGGCCGCCATGGCGGCCGCGGGAATTCGATTCAAATAATGA
TTTTATTTGACTGATAGTGACCTGTTCGTTGCAACAAATTGATGAGCAATGCTTTTTTATAATGCCAACT
TTGTACAAAAAAGCAGGCTACGCGTCCTGAGGCTTTTTTTCTTCTTCTTCGTTCATACAGTTTTTTTTTG
TTTATCAGCTTACATTTTCTTGAACCGTAGCTTTCGTTTTCTTCTTTTTAACTTTCCATTCGGAGTTTTT
GTATCTTGTTTCATAGTTTGTCCCAGGATTAGAATGATTAGGCATCGAACCTTCAAGAATTTGATTGAAT
AAAACATCTTCATTCTTAAGATATGAAGATAATCTTCAAAAGGCCCCTGGGAATCTGAAAGAAGAGAAGC
AGGCCCATTTATATGGGAAAGAACAATAGTATTT
