>Addgene plasmid #61479 | pEn-C1.1 | addgene partial sequence | sequence record 107557 | M13pUC-Rev 5'-AGCGGATAACAATTTCACACAGG-3'
CGCCAAGCTATTTAGGTGACACTATAGAATACTCAAGCTATGCATCCAACGCGTTGGGAGCTCTCCCATA
TGGTCGACCTGCAGGCGGCCGCGAATTCACTAGTGATTCAAATAATGATTTTATTTTGACTGATAGTGAC
CTGTTCGTTGCAACAAATTGATGAGCAATTATTTTTTATAATGCCAACTTTGTACAAGAAAGCTGGGTCC
TCAGGACGCGTTAATGCCAACTTTGTACAAGAAAGCTGGGTCTAGAAAAAAAGCACCGACTCGGTGCCAC
TTTTTCAAGTTGATAACGGACTAGCCTTATTTTAACTTGCTATTTCTAGCTCTAAAACAGGTCTTCTCGA
AGACCCCAATCACTACTTCGACTCTAGCTGTATATAAACTCAGCTTCGTTTTCTTATCTAAGCGATGTGG
GACTTTTGAAGATTGTTTTCAACTTAAATGGGCCTATATAAGAAATACTATTGTTCTTTCCCATATAAAT
GGGCCTGCTTCTCTTCTTTCAGATTCCCAGGGGCCTTTTGAAGATTATCTTCATATCTTAAGAATGAAGA
TGTTTTATTCAATCAAATTCTTGAAGGTTCGATGCCTAATCATTCTAATCCTGGGACAAACTATGAAACA
AGATACAAAAACTCCGAATGGAAAGTTAAAAAGAA
